Addgene plasmid #124858: pAAV-FLEX-SaCas9-U6-sgGabrg3
Purpose: Mutagenesis of Gabrg3
Depositing lab: Larry Zweifel. Depositing organization: University of Washington. Publication: Conditional Single Vector CRISPR/SaCas9 Viruses for Efficient Mutagenesis in the Adult Mouse Nervous System. Hunker AC, Soden ME, Krayushkina D, Heymann G, Awatramani R, Zweifel LS. Cell Rep. 2020 Mar 24;30(12):4303-4316.e6. doi: 10.1016/j.celrep.2020.02.092. PubMed 32209486.
Backbone
  Vector backbone: pX601
  Vector type: Mouse Targeting, AAV, CRISPR
Growth in bacteria
  Bacterial resistance: Ampicillin, 100 μg/mL
  Growth temperature: 37°C
  Growth strain: NEB Stable
  Copy number: High Copy
Gene/Insert
  Gene/Insert name: Gabrg3
  gRNA/shRNA sequence: AGACCCACTTCTGGTTTGATG
  Species: M. musculus (mouse)
  Entrez Gene: Gabrg3 (a.k.a. 6330406O05Rik, B230362M20Rik, Gabrg-3)
  Cloning method: Restriction Enzyme; 5′ cloning site Unknown (unknown if destroyed); 3′ cloning site Unknown (unknown if destroyed)
Terms and licenses: Academic/Nonprofit Terms; Industry Terms: Not Available to Industry
How to cite: pAAV-FLEX-SaCas9-U6-sgGabrg3 was a gift from Larry Zweifel (Addgene plasmid # 124858 ; http://n2t.net/addgene:124858 ; RRID:Addgene_124858)
