[The description below was written by a language model from this plasmid's Addgene catalogue record and pLannotate feature annotations shown in this document.]
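Description:
pAAV-FLEX-SaCas9-U6-sgGabrg3 is a single-vector AAV CRISPR plasmid built on the pX601 backbone and designed for Cre-dependent mutagenesis of the mouse Gabrg3 gene. It is propagated in bacteria through a high-copy ColE1/pUC-type origin with ampicillin selection (AmpR under its own promoter). An f1 origin is also present in the backbone. The payload lies between AAV2 inverted terminal repeats, which allow the cassette to be packaged into recombinant AAV. One ITR is annotated in full, while the other is detected only as short fragments in the sequencing-derived record. This may reflect the difficulty of sequencing or annotating these repeats rather than a real truncation.

Two expression units sit within the ITRs. The first is a CMV enhancer/promoter followed by a FLEX (double-inverted) switch. The Staphylococcus aureus Cas9 coding sequence, fused to a nucleoplasmin nuclear localization signal and a 3xHA epitope tag, is placed in antisense orientation relative to the promoter. It is flanked by oppositely oriented pairs of lox2272 and loxP sites and is followed by a bGH polyadenylation signal. Without Cre the nuclease cannot be translated. In Cre-expressing cells, recombination between the compatible lox pairs flips the cassette into the sense orientation and locks it there, so that HA-tagged, nuclear SaCas9 is made. The second unit is a human U6 Pol III promoter that constitutively drives a Gabrg3-targeting guide joined to the Sa gRNA scaffold. The compact SaCas9 lets the nuclease and guide fit in one AAV genome. This supports cell-type-specific disruption of Gabrg3 in Cre-driver mice, including in the adult nervous system.
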