Features (pLannotate 1.2.2; 26 found; start..end, strand, type, name):
     24..403     +  enhancer       CMV enhancer: human cytomegalovirus immediate early enhancer
    404..607     +  promoter       CMV promoter: human cytomegalovirus (CMV) immediate early promoter
    644..677     +  protein_bind   lox2272: Cre-mediated recombination occurs in the 8-bp core sequence (GGATACTT). lox2272 sites are compatible with each other, but incompatible with loxP or loxN sites (Lee and Saito, 1988). Cre recombinase
    678..727     -  intron         β-globin intron (fragment): internally truncated intron from human β-globin
    728..761     +  protein_bind   loxP: Cre-mediated recombination occurs in the 8-bp core sequence (GCATACAT). Cre recombinase
    771..799     -  CDS            3xHA (fragment): three tandem HA epitope tags
    810..826     -  CDS            3xHA (fragment): three tandem HA epitope tags
    837..853     -  CDS            3xHA (fragment): three tandem HA epitope tags
    860..907     -  CDS            nucleoplasmin NLS: bipartite nuclear localization signal from nucleoplasmin
    908..4063    -  CDS            cas9: CAS9_STAAU - Experimental evidence at protein level: Swiss-Prot protein existence level 1. CRISPR (clustered regularly interspaced short palindromic repeat) is an adaptive immune system that provides protection against mobile genetic elements (viruses, transposable elements and conjugative plasmids). CRISPR clusters contain spacers, sequences complementary to antecedent mobile elements, and target invading nucleic acids. CRISPR clusters are transcribed and processed into CRISPR RNA (crRNA). In type II CRISPR systems correct processing of pre-crRNA requires a trans- encoded small RNA (tracrRNA)
   4140..4173    -  protein_bind   lox2272: Cre-mediated recombination occurs in the 8-bp core sequence (GGATACTT). lox2272 sites are compatible with each other, but incompatible with loxP or loxN sites (Lee and Saito, 1988). Cre recombinase
   4174..4223    -  intron         β-globin intron (fragment): internally truncated intron from human β-globin
   4224..4257    -  protein_bind   loxP: Cre-mediated recombination occurs in the 8-bp core sequence (GCATACAT). Cre recombinase
   4288..4399    +  polyA_signal   bGH poly(A) signal: bovine growth hormone polyadenylation signal
   4502..4742    +  promoter       U6 promoter: RNA polymerase III promoter for human U6 snRNA
   4773..4848    +  misc_RNA       Sa gRNA scaffold: guide RNA scaffold for the Staphylococcus aureus CRISPR/Cas9 system
   4862..5002    +  repeat_region  AAV2 ITR: inverted terminal repeat of adeno-associated virus serotype 2 inverted
   5007..5058    -  misc_feature   bom (fragment): basis of mobility region from pBR322
   5077..5532    +  rep_origin     f1 ori (sequence partly withheld): f1 bacteriophage origin of replication; arrow indicates direction of (+) strand synthesis
   5533..5582    -  misc_feature   bom (fragment): basis of mobility region from pBR322
   5684..5719    -  CDS            rop (fragment): Rop protein, which maintains plasmids at low copy number; rop
   5814..5918    +  promoter       AmpR promoter: bla
   5919..6779    +  CDS            AmpR: β-lactamase; bla; confers resistance to ampicillin, carbenicillin, and related antibiotics
   6950..7538    +  rep_origin     ori: high-copy-number ColE1/pMB1/pBR322/pUC origin of replication
   7611..7638    +  repeat_region  AAV2 ITR (fragment): inverted terminal repeat of adeno-associated virus serotype 2 inverted
   7667..7694    +  repeat_region  AAV2 ITR (fragment): inverted terminal repeat of adeno-associated virus serotype 2 inverted
>Addgene plasmid #124858 | pAAV-FLEX-SaCas9-U6-sgGabrg3 | addgene full sequence | sequence record 243683 | Addgene NGS Result
GCGGCCTCTAGACTCGAGGCGTTGACATTGATTATTGACTAGTTATTAATAGTAATCAATTACGGGGTCA
TTAGTTCATAGCCCATATATGGAGTTCCGCGTTACATAACTTACGGTAAATGGCCCGCCTGGCTGACCGC
CCAACGACCCCCGCCCATTGACGTCAATAATGACGTATGTTCCCATAGTAACGCCAATAGGGACTTTCCA
TTGACGTCAATGGGTGGAGTATTTACGGTAAACTGCCCACTTGGCAGTACATCAAGTGTATCATATGCCA
AGTACGCCCCCTATTGACGTCAATGACGGTAAATGGCCCGCCTGGCATTATGCCCAGTACATGACCTTAT
GGGACTTTCCTACTTGGCAGTACATCTACGTATTAGTCATCGCTATTACCATGGTGATGCGGTTTTGGCA
GTACATCAATGGGCGTGGATAGCGGTTTGACTCACGGGGATTTCCAAGTCTCCACCCCATTGACGTCAAT
GGGAGTTTGTTTTGGCACCAAAATCAACGGGACTTTCCAAAATGTCGTAACAACTCCGCCCCATTGACGC
AAATGGGCGGTAGGCGTGTACGGTGGGAGGTCTATATAAGCAGAGCTCTCTGGCTAACTACCGGTGCTAG
CGTCGACTCCGGAATAACTTCGTATAGGATACTTTATACGAAGTTATGCAGAATGGTAGCTGGATTGTAG
CTGCTATTAGCAATATGAAACCTCTTAATAACTTCGTATAGCATACATTATACGAAGTTATGGCGCGCCT
TAAGCGTAATCTGGAACATCGTATGGGTAAGCGTAATCTGGAACATCGTATGGGTAAGCGTAATCTGGAA
CATCGTATGGGTAGGATCCCTTTTTCTTTTTTGCCTGGCCGGCCTTTTTCGTGGCCGCCGGCCTTTTGCC
CTTTTTGATGATCTGAGGGTGCTTCTTAGATTTCACTTCATACAGGTTGCCCAGAATGTCTGTGCTGTAC
TTCTTAATGCTCTGGGTCTTGGAGGCGATTGTCTTAATGATCCTGGGGGGCCTCTTGTCGTTCATGTTTT
CCAGGTACTCGCGGTAGGTGATGTCGATCATGTTCACTTCGATCCGGTTCAGCAGGTCGTTGTTCACGCC
GATCACTCTATACAGCTCGCCGTTGATCTTGATCAGATCGTTGTTGTAGAAGGAGGCGATAAACTCGGCC
TGGTTGCTGATCTTCTTCAGCTTCTTAGCTTCCTCATAGCACTTGCTATTCACTTCGTAGTAGTTTTCTT
TTTTGATCACATCCAGATTCTTCACGGTCACGAACTTGTACACGCCATTGTCCAGGTACACGTCGAATCT
GTAGGGCTTCAGGGACAGCTTCACGACCTTGTTTCTGCTGTTGGGGTAGTCGTCGGTGATGTCCAGATGG
GCGTTCAGTTTGTTGCCGTAATACTTAATCTTCTTGATCACGGGGCCGTTGTCCTTTTTGGAGTACTTGG
TCAGGTAGTTCCCGGTTTCCTCGTAGTACTTGTACAGGGGATTCTTCTCGTCGCCGTACTGTTCCATAAT
CAGCTTCAGTTTCTGGTAGGTCTGGGGGTCGTGGTGGTACATCAGCAGCTTTTCGGGGCTCTTGTTGATC
AGCTTTTTCAGCTTGTCATTGTCCTTGTCGTACAGGCCGTTCAGATTGTTCACGATCAGGGTGTTGCCCT
TGTCGTCCTTCCGGGTGGAGTACAGGGTGTCGTTAATCAGCTCTCTATTAGGCTTCTTGTCCACCCGGTG
GCTGTACTTGTAGTCCTTGAAGTCCTTAATGTGCTTGATCTGGTGGGGGGTGATGAAGATCTCTTTGTAC
TCCTGCTCGGTTTCGATCTCGGGCATGCTCTCGGCCTGCTTTTCCTCGAACATCTGGTTTTCCATCACTT
TTTTGGCCTTGTCCAGTTTCTTCCACTCTTTGAAGATGAAATCGGCGTTGGCAATGATCAGGGCGTCCTC
GGCGTGGTGCTTGTACCCCTTGTTCCGCTCTTTCTTAAACTTCCACTTCCGCCGCAGAAAGCTGGTGAAG
CCGCCATTGATGGACTTCACTTTCACGTCCAGGTTGTTCACTCTGAAGTAGCTCCGCAGCAGGTTCATCA
GGCCTCTGGTGGCGTATCTGGTATCCACCAGGTTCCGGTTGATGAAGTCTTTCTGCACGGAGAACCTGTT
GATGTCCCGTTCTTCCAGCAGATACTCTTTCTTGGTCTTGCTGATTCTGCCCTTGCCCTTGGCCAGATTC
AGGATGTGCTTCTTGAAGGTTTCGTAGCTGATCTTGCTGTCGCTGCTGCTCAGGTACTGGAATGGGGTCC
GGTTGCCCTTCTTGCTGTTTTCTTCCTGCTTCACGAGCACCTTGTTGTTGAAGCTGTTGTCGAAGGACAC
GCTTCTGGGGATGATGTGGTCCACCTCATAGTTGAAGGGGTTGTTCAGCAGATCTTCCAGAGGGATGGCT
TCCAGGCTGTACAGGCACTTGCCTTCCTGCATGTCGTGCAGCTTGATCTTCTCGATCAGGTACTTGGCGT
TCTCTTTGCCGGTGGTCCGGATGATTTCCTCGATCCGCTCGTTGGTCTGCCGGTTCCGCTTCTGCATCTC
GTTGATCATTTTCTGGGCGTCCTTGGAGTTCTTCTCGCGGGCCAGCTCGATAATGATGTCGTTGGGCAGG
CCGTACTTCTTGATGATGGCGTTGATCACTTTGATGCTCTGGATGAAGCTTCTCTTCACGACGGGGCTCA
GGATGAAGTCGTCCACCAGGGTGGTGGGGATCTCTTTCTGCTGGGACAGGTCCACCTTCTTGGGCACCAG
CTTCAGCCGGTTGAAGATAGCGATCTGGTTGTCGTTGGTGTGCCACAGCTCGTCCAGGATCAGGTTGATG
GCCTTCAGGCTCAGGTTGTGGGTGCCGGTATAGCCCTTCAGATTAGAGATCTGCTCGATCTCTTCCTGGG
TCAGCTCGGAGTTCAGATTGGTCAGTTCTTCCTGGATGTCCTCGCTGCTCTGGTAGATGGTCAGGATCTT
GGCAATCTGATCCAGCAGCTCGGCGTTCTCAATAATCTCTTTCCGGGCGGTAATGTCCTTGATGTCGTGG
TACACCTTCAGGTTGGTGAACTCGGGCTTGCCGGTGCTGGTCACTCTGTAGCCCTTAATATCCTCTTCGT
TCACGAGGATTTCTTTGGCGATCTGCTTCAGGGTGGGCTTCTTCTTCTGCTTGAACACGTTCTCGATGAT
CTGGAACTTCTCGTAATATTCCAGCTTCTCGTTCTCGTCCCTGGTGATCACGAGATTGTTCAGGTCGTTC
AGGGCGTTGTACAGGTCGGCGTTGTAGGCGTACTTCACGCTCCGCAGTTCCTCGGGGAAGTAGGTGCAGT
GGCCCATCAGCATCTCGTACCATTCTTTGATGTCCTTCCAGCCGAAGGGGCTGCCCTCGCCAGGTCCCTC
ATAGTAGGTCCGCCGGGTTTCCAGCAGGTCGATGTAGGTGTCGATGAAGCTCTGGTCCAGCTGGTGGTAG
GCCTTCTGCACCTTCAGCAGCTGTTTGGCTTCTTTCACGTAGTCGCTGGTCTTGAATCTGTTGATGCTGC
CCCGCACTTCGCCGTCTTTCTTCAGCCGTTCCAGCTGCAGTTCGGCCACGTATTTCTCTTCCAGGGCCTT
GCTGTTCCGGCTGATCTGCTCTTTGGTGGACAGCTCGTTGCCGGTGTCCTCTTCCACCTCGTTCACGTTG
TGCACGCCTCTTCTCTTGGCCAGGTGCAGCAGGGCGGCAGAGAACTCTTCCTCGCTCAGCTTCTGGCTCA
GGCCCTTCACTCTGGCCTCGTAGGGGTTGATGCCGCTCAGCTCGCTGTGGTCGGTCAGCAGGTTGTAGTC
GAACAGCAGCTTCTTCACTCTCTGGATTCTATGCCGCCTCCGCCGCTTCAGCCTTCTGGCGCCTCTCTTG
CTCCGCCTGCCCTCGTTGTTTTCCACGTTGGCCTCTTTGAACAGCCGCACGCCGGCATCGATCACGTCCC
GTGTCTCGTAGTCGATGATGCCGTAGCCCACGCTGGTGATGCCGATGTCCAGGCCCAGGATGTAGTTCCG
CTTGGCTGCTGGGACTCCGTGGATACCGACCTTCCGCTTCTTCTTTGGGGCCATGCGGCCGCTGCAGACC
GGTGCTAGCATAACTTCGTATAAAGTATCCTATACGAAGTTATTTGCCTTAACCCAGAAATTATCACTGT
TATTCTTTAGAATGGTGCAAAGAATAACTTCGTATAATGTATGCTATACGAAGTTATGAATTCCTAGAGC
TCGCTGATCAGCCTCGACTGTGCCTTCTAGTTGCCAGCCATCTGTTGTTTGCCCCTCCCCCGTGCCTTCC
TTGACCCTGGAAGGTGCCACTCCCACTGTCCTTTCCTAATAAAATGAGGAAATTGCATCGCATTGTCTGA
GTAGGTGTCATTCTATTCTGGGGGGTGGGGTGGGGCAGGACAGCAAGGGGGAGGATTGGGAAGAGAATAG
CAGGCATGCTGGGGAGGTACCGAGGGCCTATTTCCCATGATTCCTTCATATTTGCATATACGATACAAGG
CTGTTAGAGAGATAATTGGAATTAATTTGACTGTAAACACAAAGATATTAGTACAAAATACGTGACGTAG
AAAGTAATAATTTCTTGGGTAGTTTGCAGTTTTAAAATTATGTTTTAAAATGGACTATCATATGCTTACC
GTAACTTGAAAGTATTTCGATTTCTTGGCTTTATATATCTTGTGGAAAGGACGAAACACCGAGACCCACT
TCTGGTTTGATGGTTTTAGTACTCTGGAAACAGAATCTACTAAAACAAGGCAAAATGCCGTGTTTATCTC
GTCAACTTGTTGGCGAGATTTTTGCGGCCGCAGGAACCCCTAGTGATGGAGTTGGCCACTCCCTCTCTGC
GCGCTCGCTCGCTCACTGAGGCCGGGCGACCAAAGGTCGCCCGACGCCCGGGCTTTGCCCGGGCGGCCTC
AGTGAGCGAGCGAGCGCGCAGCTGCCTGCAGGGGCGCCTGATGCGGTATTTTCTCCTTACGCATCTGTGC
GGTATTTCACACCGCATA
[95 nt withheld, positions 5059-5153]
T
[46 nt withheld, positions 5155-5200]
C
[141 nt withheld, positions 5202-5342]
CCTTTGACGTTGGAGTCCACGTTCTTT
[37 nt withheld, positions 5370-5406]
ACTCTATCTCGGGCTATTCTTTTGATTTATAAGGGATTTTGCCGATTTCGGTCTATTGGTTAAAAAATGA
GCTGATTTAACAAAAATTTAACGCGAATTTTAACAAAATATTAACGTTTACAATTTTATGGTGCACTCTC
AGTACAATCTGCTCTGATGCCGCATAGTTAAGCCAGCCCCGACACCCGCCAACACCCGCTGACGCGCCCT
GACGGGCTTGTCTGCTCCCGGCATCCGCTTACAGACAAGCTGTGACCGTCTCCGGGAGCTGCATGTGTCA
GAGGTTTTCACCGTCATCACCGAAACGCGCGAGACGAAAGGGCCTCGTGATACGCCTATTTTTATAGGTT
AATGTCATGATAATAATGGTTTCTTAGACGTCAGGTGGCACTTTTCGGGGAAATGTGCGCGGAACCCCTA
TTTGTTTATTTTTCTAAATACATTCAAATATGTATCCGCTCATGAGACAATAACCCTGATAAATGCTTCA
ATAATATTGAAAAAGGAAGAGTATGAGTATTCAACATTTCCGTGTCGCCCTTATTCCCTTTTTTGCGGCA
TTTTGCCTTCCTGTTTTTGCTCACCCAGAAACGCTGGTGAAAGTAAAAGATGCTGAAGATCAGTTGGGTG
CACGAGTGGGTTACATCGAACTGGATCTCAACAGCGGTAAGATCCTTGAGAGTTTTCGCCCCGAAGAACG
TTTTCCAATGATGAGCACTTTTAAAGTTCTGCTATGTGGCGCGGTATTATCCCGTATTGACGCCGGGCAA
GAGCAACTCGGTCGCCGCATACACTATTCTCAGAATGACTTGGTTGAGTACTCACCAGTCACAGAAAAGC
ATCTTACGGATGGCATGACAGTAAGAGAATTATGCAGTGCTGCCATAACCATGAGTGATAACACTGCGGC
CAACTTACTTCTGACAACGATCGGAGGACCGAAGGAGCTAACCGCTTTTTTGCACAACATGGGGGATCAT
GTAACTCGCCTTGATCGTTGGGAACCGGAGCTGAATGAAGCCATACCAAACGACGAGCGTGACACCACGA
TGCCTGTAGCAATGGCAACAACGTTGCGCAAACTATTAACTGGCGAACTACTTACTCTAGCTTCCCGGCA
ACAATTAATAGACTGGATGGAGGCGGATAAAGTTGCAGGACCACTTCTGCGCTCGGCCCTTCCGGCTGGC
TGGTTTATTGCTGATAAATCTGGAGCCGGTGAGCGTGGAAGCCGCGGTATCATTGCAGCACTGGGGCCAG
ATGGTAAGCCCTCCCGTATCGTAGTTATCTACACGACGGGGAGTCAGGCAACTATGGATGAACGAAATAG
ACAGATCGCTGAGATAGGTGCCTCACTGATTAAGCATTGGTAACTGTCAGACCAAGTTTACTCATATATA
CTTTAGATTGATTTAAAACTTCATTTTTAATTTAAAAGGATCTAGGTGAAGATCCTTTTTGATAATCTCA
TGACCAAAATCCCTTAACGTGAGTTTTCGTTCCACTGAGCGTCAGACCCCGTAGAAAAGATCAAAGGATC
TTCTTGAGATCCTTTTTTTCTGCGCGTAATCTGCTGCTTGCAAACAAAAAAACCACCGCTACCAGCGGTG
GTTTGTTTGCCGGATCAAGAGCTACCAACTCTTTTTCCGAAGGTAACTGGCTTCAGCAGAGCGCAGATAC
CAAATACTGTTCTTCTAGTGTAGCCGTAGTTAGGCCACCACTTCAAGAACTCTGTAGCACCGCCTACATA
CCTCGCTCTGCTAATCCTGTTACCAGTGGCTGCTGCCAGTGGCGATAAGTCGTGTCTTACCGGGTTGGAC
TCAAGACGATAGTTACCGGATAAGGCGCAGCGGTCGGGCTGAACGGGGGGTTCGTGCACACAGCCCAGCT
TGGAGCGAACGACCTACACCGAACTGAGATACCTACAGCGTGAGCTATGAGAAAGCGCCACGCTTCCCGA
AGGGAGAAAGGCGGACAGGTATCCGGTAAGCGGCAGGGTCGGAACAGGAGAGCGCACGAGGGAGCTTCCA
GGGGGAAACGCCTGGTATCTTTATAGTCCTGTCGGGTTTCGCCACCTCTGACTTGAGCGTCGATTTTTGT
GATGCTCGTCAGGGGGGCGGAGCCTATGGAAAAACGCCAGCAACGCGGCCTTTTTACGGTTCCTGGCCTT
TTGCTGGCCTTTTGCTCACATGTCCTGCAGGCAGCTGCGCGCTCGCTCGCTCACTGAGGCCGCCCGGGCG
TCGGGCGACCTTTGGTCGCCCGGCCTCAGTGAGCGAGCGAGCGCGCAGAGAGGGAGTGGCCAACTCCATC
ACTAGGGGTTCCT
