>Addgene plasmid #124858 | pAAV-FLEX-SaCas9-U6-sgGabrg3 | depositor partial sequence | sequence record 238470 | U6 promoter, sgRNA insert, SaCas9 sgRNA scaffold
GAGGGCCTATTTCCCATGATTCCTTCATATTTGCATATACGATACAAGGCTGTTAGAGAGATAATTGGAA
TTAATTTGACTGTAAACACAAAGATATTAGTACAAAATACGTGACGTAGAAAGTAATAATTTCTTGGGTA
GTTTGCAGTTTTAAAATTATGTTTTAAAATGGACTATCATATGCTTACCGTAACTTGAAAGTATTTCGAT
TTCTTGGCTTTATATATCTTGTGGAAAGGACGAAACACCGAGACCCACTTCTGGTTTGATGGTTTTAGTA
CTCTGGAAACAGAATCTACTAAAACAAGGCAAAATGCCGTGTTTATCTCGTCAACTTGTTGGCGAGA
